>Addgene plasmid #48605 | pFUSB4_TGTC | depositor full sequence | sequence record 70305 | Full Sequence
ATGTTTTCCCAGTCACGACGTTGTAAAACGACGGCCAGTCTTAAGCGTCTCATGGCCTGACCCCGGACCA
AGTGGTGGCCTATCGCCAGCAACGGTGGCGGCAAGCAAGCGCTCGAAACGGTGCAGCGGCTGTTGCCGGT
GCTGTGCCAGGACCATGGCCTGACCCCGGACCAAGTGGTGGCTATCGCCAGCAACAATGGCGGCAAGCAA
GCGCTCGAAACGGTGCAGCGGCTGTTGCCGGTGCTGTGCCAGGACCATGGCCTGACCCCGGACCAAGTGG
TGGCTATCGCCAGCAACGGTGGCGGCAAGCAAGCGCTCGAAACGGTGCAGCGGCTGTTGCCGGTGCTGTG
CCAGGACCATGGCCTGACTCCGGACCAAGTGGTGGCTATCGCCAGCCACGATGGCGGCAAGCAAGCGCTC
GAAACGGTGCAGCGGCTGTTGCCGGTGCTGTGCCAGGACCATGGCCTGACCCCGGACCAAGTGGTGGCTA
TCGAGACGTCTAGACCAGCCAGGACAGAAATGCCTCGACTTCGCTGCTACCCAAGGTTGCCGGGTGACGC
ACACCGTGGAAACGGATGAAGGCACGAACCCAGTGGACATAAGCCTGTTCGGTTCGTAAGCTGTAATGCA
AGTAGCGTATGCGCTCACGCAACTGGTCCAGAACCTTGACCGAACGCAGCGGTGGTAACGGCGCAGTGGC
GGTTTTCATGGCTTGTTATGACTGTTTTTTTGGGGTACAGTCTATGCCTCGGGCATCCAAGCAGCAAGCG
CGTTACGCCGTGGGTCGATGTTTGATGTTATGGAGCAGCAACGATGTTACGCAGCAGGGCAGTCGCCCTA
AAACAAAGTTAAACATTATGAGGGAAGCGGTGATCGCCGAAGTATCGACTCAACTATCAGAGGTAGTTGG
CGTCATCGAGCGCCATCTCGAACCGACGTTGCTGGCCGTACATTTGTACGGCTCCGCAGTGGATGGCGGC
CTGAAGCCACACAGTGATATTGATTTGCTGGTTACGGTGACCGTAAGGCTTGATGAAACAACGCGGCGAG
CTTTGATCAACGACCTTTTGGAAACTTCGGCTTCCCCTGGAGAGAGCGAGATTCTCCGCGCTGTAGAAGT
CACCATTGTTGTGCACGACGACATCATTCCGTGGCGTTATCCAGCTAAGCGCGAACTGCAATTTGGAGAA
TGGCAGCGCAATGACATTCTTGCAGGTATCTTCGAGCCAGCCACGATCGACATTGATCTGGCTATCTTGC
TGACAAAAGCAAGAGAACATAGCGTTGCCTTGGTAGGTCCAGCGGCGGAGGAACTCTTTGATCCGGTTCC
TGAACAGGATCTATTTGAGGCGCTAAATGAAACCTTAACGCTATGGAACTCGCCGCCCGACTGGGCTGGC
GATGAGCGAAATGTAGTGCTTACGTTGTCCCGCATTTGGTACAGCGCAGTAACCGGCAAAATCGCGCCGA
AGGATGTCGCTGCCGACTGGGCAATGGAGCGCCTGCCGGCCCAGTATCAGCCCGTCATACTTGAAGCTAG
ACAGGCTTATCTTGGACAAGAAGAAGATCGCTTGGCCTCGCGCGCAGATCAGTTGGAAGAATTTGTCCAC
TACGTGAAAGGCGAGATCACCAAGGTAGTCGGCAAATAACCCTCGAGCCACCCATGACCAAAATCCCTTA
ACGTGAGTTACGCGTCGTTCCACTGAGCGTCAGACCCCGTAGAAAAGATCAAAGGATCTTCTTGAGATCC
TTTTTTTCTGCGCGTAATCTGCTGCTTGCAAACAAAAAAACCACCGCTACCAGCGGTGGTTTGTTTGCCG
GATCAAGAGCTACCAACTCTTTTTCCGAAGGTAACTGGCTTCAGCAGAGCGCAGATACCAAATACTGTCC
TTCTAGTGTAGCCGTAGTTAGGCCACCACTTCAAGAACTCTGTAGCACCGCCTACATACCTCGCTCTGCT
AATCCTGTTACCAGTGGCTGCTGCCAGTGGCGATAAGTCGTGTCTTACCGGGTTGGACTCAAGACGATAG
TTACCGGATAAGGCGCAGCGGTCGGGCTGAACGGGGGGTTCGTGCACACAGCCCAGCTTGGAGCGAACGA
CCTACACCGAACTGAGATACCTACAGCGTGAGCATTGAGAAAGCGCCACGCTTCCCGAAGGGAGAAAGGC
GGACAGGTATCCGGTAAGCGGCAGGGTCGGAACAGGAGAGCGCACGAGGGAGCTTCCAGGGGGAAACGCC
TGGTATCTTTATAGTCCTGTCGGGTTTCGCCACCTCTGACTTGAGCGTCGATTTTTGTGATGCTCGTCAG
GGGGGCGGAGCCTATGGAAAAACGCCAGCAACGCGGCCTTTTTACGGTTCCTGGCCTTTTGCTGGCCTTT
TGCTCACATGTTCTTTCCTGCGTTATCCCCTGATTCTGTGGATAACCGTATTACCGCCTTTGAGTGAGCT
GATACCGCTCGCCGCAGCCGAACGACCGAGCGCAGCGAGTCAGTGAGCGAGGAAGCGGAAGAGCGCCCAA
TACGCAAACCGCCTCTCCCCGCGCGTTGGCCGATTCATTAATGCAGCTGGCACGACAGGTTTCCCGACTG
GAAAGCGGGCAGTGAGCGCAACGCAATTAATACGCGTACCGCTAGCCAGGAAGAGTTTGTAGAAACGCAA
AAAGGCCATCCGTCAGGATGGCCTTCTGCTTAGTTTGATGCCTGGCAGTTTATGGCGGGCGTCCTGCCCG
CCACCCTCCGGGCCGTTGCTTCACAACGTTCAAATCCGCTCCCGGCGGATTTGTCCTACTCAGGAGAGCG
TTCACCGACAAACAACAGATAAAACGAAAGGCCCAGTCTTCCGACTGAGCCTTTCGTTTTATTTGATGCC
TGGCAGTTCCCTACTCTCGCGTTAACGCTAGCATGG
Features (pLannotate 1.2.2; 8 found; start..end, strand, type, name):
      3..39      -  CDS            lacZα (fragment): LacZα fragment of β-galactosidase; lacZ fragment
    596..619     +  promoter       Pc promoter (fragment): intI1 (promoter lies within the coding sequence); class 1 integron promoter
    795..851     +  CDS            GmR (fragment): gentamycin acetyltransferase; aacC1; confers resistance to gentamycin
    858..1649    +  CDS            SmR: aminoglycoside adenylyltransferase (Murphy, 1985); aadA; confers resistance to spectinomycin and streptomycin
   1742..2330    +  rep_origin     ori: high-copy-number ColE1/pMB1/pBR322/pUC origin of replication
   2513..2605    +  CDS            lacI (fragment): lac repressor; lacI; The lac repressor binds to the lac operator to inhibit transcription in E. coli. This inhibition can be relieved by adding lactose or isopropyl-β-D-thiogalactopyranoside (IPTG).
   2660..2687    -  terminator     rrnB T2 terminator: transcription terminator T2 from the E. coli rrnB gene
   2819..2862    +  terminator     rrnB T1 terminator: Escherichia coli rrnB; transcription terminator T1 from the E. coli rrnB gene
