[The description below was written by a language model from this plasmid's Addgene catalogue record and pLannotate feature annotations shown in this document.]
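Description:
pFUSB4_TGTC is a small (about 2.9 kb) bacterial intermediate plasmid for Golden Gate assembly of TALENs, built on the pFUS_B4 array vector. Although it is catalogued under mammalian expression and TALEN vector types, the annotated features show no eukaryotic promoter, polyadenylation signal or nuclease domain. It therefore appears to be a cloning module rather than an expression construct in its own right. It is propagated in E. coli through a high-copy ColE1/pUC-type origin and selected with spectinomycin through the aadA (SmR) aminoglycoside adenylyltransferase gene. This gene sits downstream of a fragment of the class 1 integron Pc promoter and a remnant of a gentamicin acetyltransferase gene. Short remnants of lacZα and lacI are also annotated, along with the rrnB T1 and T2 transcription terminators. Only a fragment of lacZα remains, which would fit replacement of a screening cassette by the insert, though the record does not say so.

The payload is a synthetic, pre-assembled array of four TAL effector repeats carrying the repeat-variable diresidues NG, NN, NG and HD. Under the standard TALE code these specify the bases T, G, T and C, which gives the plasmid its name. The depositor notes that it was made by Golden Gate cloning. The automated feature table does not annotate the repeat array itself, so its exact position is not given; it presumably lies in the unannotated stretch between the lacZα fragment and the resistance cassette. Plasmids like this serve as ready-made four-repeat blocks that are combined with other repeat arrays and a final-repeat module in a second Golden Gate step, which places them in a TALEN backbone. The associated work describes a simplified 15-RVD GoldyTALEN design for efficient in vivo genome engineering.
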