Addgene plasmid #48605: pFUSB4_TGTC
Depositing lab: Stephen Ekker. Depositing organization: Mayo Foundation for Medical Education and Research. Publication: High Efficiency In Vivo Genome Engineering with a Simplified 15-RVD GoldyTALEN Design. Ma AC, Lee HB, Clark KJ, Ekker SC. PLoS One. 2013 May 29;8(5):e65259. doi: 10.1371/journal.pone.0065259. Print 2013. PubMed 23734242.
Backbone
  Vector backbone: pFUS_B4
  Vector type: Mammalian Expression, TALEN
Growth in bacteria
  Bacterial resistance: Spectinomycin, 50 μg/mL
  Growth temperature: 37°C
  Growth strain: Top10
  Copy number: Unknown
Gene/Insert
  Gene/Insert name: RVD sequence: NG NN NG HD
  Species: Synthetic
  Cloning method: Unknown
  Sequencing primers: 5′ ttgatgcctggcagttccct; 3′ cgaaccgaacaggcttatgt
Terms and licenses: Academic/Nonprofit Terms; Industry Terms: Not Available to Industry
Depositor comments: Plasmid was created using Golden Gate cloning.
How to cite: pFUSB4_TGTC was a gift from Stephen Ekker (Addgene plasmid # 48605 ; http://n2t.net/addgene:48605 ; RRID:Addgene_48605)
