>Addgene plasmid #48605 | pFUSB4_TGTC | addgene partial sequence | sequence record 71390 | pCR8_F1 5'-ttgatgcctggcagttccct-3'
TCACGACGTTGTAAAACGACGGCCAGTCTTAAGCGTCTCATGGCCTGACCCCGGACCAAGTGGTGGCTAT
CGCCAGCAACGGTGGCGGCAAGCAAGCGCTCGAAACGGTGCAGCGGCTGTTGCCGGTGCTGTGCCAGGAC
CATGGCCTGACCCCGGACCAAGTGGTGGCTATCGCCAGCAACAATGGCGGCAAGCAAGCGCTCGAAACGG
TGCAGCGGCTGTTGCCGGTGCTGTGCCAGGACCATGGCCTGACCCCGGACCAAGTGGTGGCTATCGCCAG
CAACGGTGGCGGCAAGCAAGCGCTCGAAACGGTGCAGCGGCTGTTGCCGGTGCTGTGCCAGGACCATGGC
CTGACTCCGGACCAAGTGGTGGCTATCGCCAGCCACGATGGCGGCAAGCAAGCGCTCGAAACGGTGCAGC
GGCTGTTGCCGGTGCTGTGCCAGGACCATGGCCTGACCCCGGACCAAGTGGTGGCTATCGAGACGTCTAG
ACCAGCCAGGACAGAAATGCCTCGACTTCGCTGCTACCCAAGGTTGCCGGGTGACGCACACCGTGGAAAC
GGATGAAGGCACGAACCCAGTGGACATAAGCCTGTTCGGTTCGTAAGCTGTAATGCAAGTAGCGTATGCG
CTCACGCAACTGGTCCAGAACCTTGACCGAACGCAGCGGTGGTAACGGCGCAGTGGCGGTTTTCATGGCT
TGTTATGACTGTTTTTTTGGGGTACAGTCTATGCCTCGGGCATCCAAGCAGCAAGCGCGTTACGCCGTGG
GTCGATGTTTGATGTTATGGAGCAGCAACGATGTTACGCAGCAGGGCAGTCGCCCTAAAACAAAGTTAAA
CATTATGA
